>Addgene plasmid #215852 | pSuperCRISPR-sgRNA-RL69-CTTT | addgene full sequence | sequence record 431363 | Addgene NGS Result
TGAAAGACCCCACCTGTAGGTTTGGCAAGCTAGCTTAAGTAACGCCATTTTGCAAGGCATGGAAAATACA
TAACTGAGAATAGAGAAGTTCAGATCAAGGTTAGGAACAGAGAGACAGCAGAATATGGGCCAAACAGGAT
ATCTGTGGTAAGCAGTTCCTGCCCCGGCTCAGGGCCAAGAACAGATGGTCCCCAGATGCGGTCCCGCCCT
CAGCAGTTTCTAGAGAACCATCAGATGTTTCCAGGGTGCCCCAAGGACCTGAAATGACCCTGTGCCTTAT
TTGAACTAACCAATCAGTTCGCTTCTCGCTTCTGTTCGCGCGCTTCTGCTCCCCGAGCTCAATAAAAGAG
CCCACAACCCCTCACTCGGCGCGCCAGTCCTCCGATAGACTGCGTCGCCCGGGTACCCGTATTCCCAATA
AAGCCTCTTGCTGTTTGCATCCGAATCGTGGACTCGCTGATCCTTGGGAGGGTCTCCTCAGATTGATTGA
CTGCCCACCTCGGGGGTCTTTCATTTGGAGGTTCCACCGAGATTTGGAGACCCCTGCCCAGGGACCACCG
ACCCCCCCGCCGGGAGGTAAGCTGGCCAGCGGTCGTTTCGTGTCTGTCTCTGTCTTTGTGCGTGTTTGTG
CCGGCATCTAATGTTTGCGCCTGCGTCTGTACTAGTTAGCTAACTAGCTCTGTATCTGGCGGACCCGTGG
TGGAACTGACGAGTTCTGAACACCCGGCCGCAACCCTGGGAGACGTCCCAGGGACTTTGGGGGCCGTTTT
TGTGGCCCGACCTGAGGAAGGGAGTCGATGTGGAATCCGACCCCGTCAGGATATGTGGTTCTGGTAGGAG
ACGAGAACCTAAAACAGTTCCCGCCTCCGTCTGAATTTTTGCTTTCGGTTTGGAACCGAAGCCGCGCGTC
TTGTCTGCTGCAGCGCTGCAGCATCGTTCTGTGTTGTCTCTGTCTGACTGTGTTTCTGTATTTGTCTGAA
AATTAGGGCCAGACTGTTACCACTCCCTTAAGTTTGACCTTAGGTCACTGGAAAGATGTCGAGCGGATCG
CTCACAACCAGTCGGTAGATGTCAAGAAGAGACGTTGGGTTACCTTCTGCTCTGCAGAATGGCCAACCTT
TAACGTCGGATGGCCGCGAGACGGCACCTTTAACCGAGACCTCATCACCCAGGTTAAGATCAAGGTCTTT
TCACCTGGCCCGCATGGACACCCAGACCAGGTCCCCTACATCGTGACCTGGGAAGCCTTGGCTTTTGACC
CCCCTCCCTGGGTCAAGCCCTTTGTACACCCTAAGCCTCCGCCTCCTCTTCCTCCATCCGCCCCGTCTCT
CCCCCTTGAACCTCCTCGTTCGACCCCGCCTCGATCCTCCCTTTATCCAGCCCTCACTCCTTCTCTAGGC
GCCGGAATTAGATCGATCTCTCGAGGTCGACGGTATCGATAAGCTTAAAAAAGCACCGACTCGGTGCCAC
TTTTTCAAGTTGATAACGGACTAGCCTTACTTTAACTTGCTATTTCTAGCTCTAAAGCGCACGTTCATTT
GCTTGCAGCGGGATCTGTGGTCTCATACAGAACTTATAAGATTCCCAAATCCAAAGACATTTCACGTTTA
TGGTGATTTCCCAGAACACATAGCGACATGCAAATATTGCAGGGCGCCACTCCCCTGTCCCTCACAGCCA
TCTTCCTGCCAGGGCGCACGCGCGCTGGGTGTTCCCGCCTAGTGACACTGGGCCCGCGATTCCTTGGAGC
GGGTTGATGACGTCAGCGTTCGAATTCTACCGGGTAGGGGAGGCGCTTTTCCCAAGGCAGTCTGGAGCAT
GCGCTTTAGCAGCCCCGCTGGGCACTTGGCGCTACACAAGTGGCCTCTGGCCTCGCACACATTCCACATC
CACCGGTAGGCGCCAACCGGCTCCGTTCTTTGGTGGCCCCTTCGCGCCACCTTCTACTCCTCCCCTAGTC
AGGAAGTTCCCCCCCGCCCCGCAGCTCGCGTCGTGCAGGACGTGACAAATGGAAGTAGCACGTCTCACTA
GTCTCGTGCAGATGGACAGCACCGCTGAGCAATGGAAGCGGGTAGGCCTTTGGGGCAGCGGCCAATAGCA
GCTTTGCTCCTTCGCTTTCTGGGCTCAGAGGCTGGGAAGGGGTGGGTCCGGGGGCGGGCTCAGGGGCGGG
CTCAGGGGCGGGGCGGGCGCCCGAAGGTCCTCCGGAGGCCCGGCATTCTGCACGCTTCAAAAGCGCACGT
CTGCCGCGCTGTTCTCCTCTTCCTCATCTCCGGGCCTTTCGACCTGCAGCCCAAGCTAGCTTACCATGAC
CGAGTACAAGCCCACGGTGCGCCTCGCCACCCGCGACGACGTCCCCAGGGCCGTACGCACCCTCGCCGCC
GCGTTCGCCGACTACCCCGCCACGCGCCACACCGTCGATCCGGACCGCCACATCGAGCGGGTCACCGAGC
TGCAAGAACTCTTCCTCACGCGCGTCGGGCTCGACATCGGCAAGGTGTGGGTCGCGGACGACGGCGCCGC
GGTGGCGGTCTGGACCACGCCGGAGAGCGTCGAAGCGGGGGCGGTGTTCGCCGAGATCGGCCCGCGCATG
GCCGAGTTGAGCGGTTCCCGGCTGGCCGCGCAGCAACAGATGGAAGGCCTCCTGGCGCCGCACCGGCCCA
AGGAGCCCGCGTGGTTCCTGGCCACCGTCGGCGTCTCGCCCGACCACCAGGGCAAGGGTCTGGGCAGCGC
CGTCGTGCTCCCCGGAGTGGAGGCGGCCGAGCGCGCCGGGGTGCCCGCCTTCCTGGAGACCTCCGCGCCC
CGCAACCTCCCCTTCTACGAGCGGCTCGGCTTCACCGTCACCGCCGACGTCGAGGTGCCCGAAGGACCGC
GCACCTGGTGCATGACCCGCAAGCCCGGTGCCTGACGCCCGCCCCACGACCCGCAGCGCCCGACCGAAAG
GAGCGCACGACCCCATGCATCGATAAAATAAAAGATTTTATTTAGTCTCCAGAAAAAGGGGGGAATGAAA
GACCCCACCTGTAGGTTTGGCAAGCTAGAGAACCATCAGATGTTTCCAGGGTGCCCCAAGGACCTGAAAT
GACCCTGTGCCTTATTTGAACTAACCAATCAGTTCGCTTCTCGCTTCTGTTCGCGCGCTTCTGCTCCCCG
AGCTCAATAAAAGAGCCCACAACCCCTCACTCGGCGCGCCAGTCCTCCGATAGACTGCGTCGCCCGGGTA
CCCGTGTATCCAATAAACCCTCTTGCAGTTGCATCCGACTTGTGGTCTCGCTGTTCCTTGGGAGGGTCTC
CTCTGAGTGATTGACTACCCGTCAGCGGGGGTCTTTCATGGGTAACAGTTTCTTGAAGTTGGAGAACAAC
ATTCTGAGGGTAGGAGTCGAATATTAAGTAATCCTGACTCAATTAGCCACTGTTTTGAATCCACATACTC
CAATACTCCTGAAATAGTTCATTATGGACAGCGCAGAAAGAGCTGGGGAGAATTGTGAAATTGTTATCCG
CTCACAATTCCACACAACATACGAGCCGGAAGCATAAAGTGTAAAGCCTGGGGTGCCTAATGAGTGAGCT
AACTCACATTAATTGCGTTGCGCTCACTGCCCGCTTTCCAGTCGGGAAACCTGTCGTGCCAGCTGCATTA
ATGAATCGGCCAACGCGCGGGGAGAGGCGGTTTGCGTATTGGGCGCTCTTCCGCTTCCTCGCTCACTGAC
TCGCTGCGCTCGGTCGTTCGGCTGCGGCGAGCGGTATCAGCTCACTCAAAGGCGGTAATACGGTTATCCA
CAGAATCAGGGGATAACGCAGGAAAGAACATGTGAGCAAAAGGCCAGCAAAAGGCCAGGAACCGTAAAAA
GGCCGCGTTGCTGGCGTTTTTCCATAGGCTCCGCCCCCCTGACGAGCATCACAAAAATCGACGCTCAAGT
CAGAGGTGGCGAAACCCGACAGGACTATAAAGATACCAGGCGTTTCCCCCTGGAAGCTCCCTCGTGCGCT
CTCCTGTTCCGACCCTGCCGCTTACCGGATACCTGTCCGCCTTTCTCCCTTCGGGAAGCGTGGCGCTTTC
TCATAGCTCACGCTGTAGGTATCTCAGTTCGGTGTAGGTCGTTCGCTCCAAGCTGGGCTGTGTGCACGAA
CCCCCCGTTCAGCCCGACCGCTGCGCCTTATCCGGTAACTATCGTCTTGAGTCCAACCCGGTAAGACACG
ACTTATCGCCACTGGCAGCAGCCACTGGTAACAGGATTAGCAGAGCGAGGTATGTAGGCGGTGCTACAGA
GTTCTTGAAGTGGTGGCCTAACTACGGCTACACTAGAAGAACAGTATTTGGTATCTGCGCTCTGCTGAAG
CCAGTTACCTTCGGAAAAAGAGTTGGTAGCTCTTGATCCGGCAAACAAACCACCGCTGGTAGCGGTGGTT
TTTTTGTTTGCAAGCAGCAGATTACGCGCAGAAAAAAAGGATCTCAAGAAGATCCTTTGATCTTTTCTAC
GGGGTCTGACGCTCAGTGGAACGAAAACTCACGTTAAGGGATTTTGGTCATGAGATTATCAAAAAGGATC
TTCACCTAGATCCTTTTAAATTAAAAATGAAGTTTTAAATCAATCTAAAGTATATATGAGTAAACTTGGT
CTGACAGTTACCAATGCTTAATCAGTGAGGCACCTATCTCAGCGATCTGTCTATTTCGTTCATCCATAGT
TGCCTGACTCCCCGTCGTGTAGATAACTACGATACGGGAGGGCTTACCATCTGGCCCCAGTGCTGCAATG
ATACCGCGAGACCCACGCTCACCGGCTCCAGATTTATCAGCAATAAACCAGCCAGCCGGAAGGGCCGAGC
GCAGAAGTGGTCCTGCAACTTTATCCGCCTCCATCCAGTCTATTAATTGTTGCCGGGAAGCTAGAGTAAG
TAGTTCGCCAGTTAATAGTTTGCGCAACGTTGTTGCCATTGCTACAGGCATCGTGGTGTCACGCTCGTCG
TTTGGTATGGCTTCATTCAGCTCCGGTTCCCAACGATCAAGGCGAGTTACATGATCCCCCATGTTGTGCA
AAAAAGCGGTTAGCTCCTTCGGTCCTCCGATCGTTGTCAGAAGTAAGTTGGCCGCAGTGTTATCACTCAT
GGTTATGGCAGCACTGCATAATTCTCTTACTGTCATGCCATCCGTAAGATGCTTTTCTGTGACTGGTGAG
TACTCAACCAAGTCATTCTGAGAATAGTGTATGCGGCGACCGAGTTGCTCTTGCCCGGCGTCAATACGGG
ATAATACCGCGCCACATAGCAGAACTTTAAAAGTGCTCATCATTGGAAAACGTTCTTCGGGGCGAAAACT
CTCAAGGATCTTACCGCTGTTGAGATCCAGTTCGATGTAACCCACTCGTGCACCCAACTGATCTTCAGCA
TCTTTTACTTTCACCAGCGTTTCTGGGTGAGCAAAAACAGGAAGGCAAAATGCCGCAAAAAAGGGAATAA
GGGCGACACGGAAATGTTGAATACTCATACTCTTCCTTTTTCAATATTATTGAAGCATTTATCAGGGTTA
TTGTCTCATGAGCGGATACATATTTGAATGTATTTAGAAAAATAAACAAATAGGGGTTCCGCGCACATTT
CCCCGAAAAGTGCCACCTGACGTCTAAGAAACCATTATTATCATGACATTAACCTATAAAAATAGGCGTA
TCACGAGGCCCTTTCGTCTCGCGCGTTTCGGTGATGACGGTGAAAACCTCTGACACATGCAGCTCCCGGA
GACGGTCACAGCTTGTCTGTAAGCGGATGCCGGGAGCAGACAAGCCCGTCAGGGCGCGTCAGCGGGTGTT
GGCGGGTGTCGGGGCTGGCTTAACTATGCGGCATCAGAGCAGATTGTACTGAGAGTGCACCATATGCGGT
GTGAAATACCGCACAGATGCGTAAGGAGAAAATACCGCATCAGGCGCCATTCGCCATTCAGGCTGCGCAA
CTGTTGGGAAGGGCGATCGGTGCGGGCCTCTTCGCTATTACGCCAGCTGGCGAAAGGGGGATGTGCTGCA
AGGCGATTAAGTTGGGTAACGCCAGGGTTTTCCCAGTCACGACGTTGTAAAACGACGGCGCAAGGAATGG
TGCATGCAAGGAGATGGCGCCCAACAGTCCCCCGGCCACGGGGCCTGCCACCATACCCACGCCGAAACAA
GCGCTCATGAGCCCGAAGTGGCGAGCCCGATCTTCCCCATCGGTGATGTCGGCGATATAGGCGCCAGCAA
CCGCACCTGTGGCGCCGGTGATGCCGGCCACGATGCGTCCGGCGTAGAGGCGATTAGTCCAATTTGTTAA
AGACAGGATATCAGTGGTCCAGGCTCTAGTTTTGACTCAACAATATCACCAGCTGAAGCCTATAGAGTAC
GAGCCATAGATAAAATAAAAGATTTTATTTAGTCTCCAGAAAAAGGGGGGAA
Features (pLannotate 1.2.2; 22 found; start..end, strand, type, name):
    579..920     +  misc_feature   MESV Ψ: packaging signal of murine embryonic stem cell virus
    987..1403    +  CDS            gag (truncated): truncated Moloney murine leukemia virus (MMLV) gag gene lacking the start codon
   1420..1446    -  misc_feature   MCS (fragment): pBluescript multiple cloning site
   1453..1526    -  misc_RNA       gRNA scaffold: guide RNA scaffold for the Streptococcus pyogenes CRISPR/Cas9 system
   1557..1771    -  promoter       H1 promoter: human H1 RNA promoter
   1782..2281    +  promoter       PGK promoter: mouse phosphoglycerate kinase 1 promoter
   2306..2905    +  CDS            PuroR: puromycin N-acetyltransferase; pac from Streptomyces alboniger; confers resistance to puromycin
   3004..3038    +  LTR            3' LTR (ΔU3) (fragment): self-inactivating 3' long terminal repeat (LTR) from Moloney murine leukemia virus
   3035..3329    +  LTR            3' LTR (ΔU3) (fragment): self-inactivating 3' long terminal repeat (LTR) from Moloney murine leukemia virus
   3491..3507    -  protein_bind   lac operator: The lac repressor binds to the lac operator to inhibit transcription in E. coli. This inhibition can be relieved by adding lactose or isopropyl-β-D-thiogalactopyranoside (IPTG). lac repressor encoded by lacI
   3515..3545    -  promoter       lac promoter: promoter for the E. coli lac operon
   3560..3581    -  protein_bind   CAP binding site: CAP binding activates transcription in the presence of cAMP. E. coli catabolite activator protein
   3594..3686    -  CDS            lacI (fragment): lac repressor; lacI; The lac repressor binds to the lac operator to inhibit transcription in E. coli. This inhibition can be relieved by adding lactose or isopropyl-β-D-thiogalactopyranoside (IPTG).
   3869..4457    -  rep_origin     ori: high-copy-number ColE1/pMB1/pBR322/pUC origin of replication
   4628..5488    -  CDS            AmpR: β-lactamase; bla; confers resistance to ampicillin, carbenicillin, and related antibiotics
   5489..5593    -  promoter       AmpR promoter: bla
   5688..5723    +  CDS            rop (fragment): Rop protein, which maintains plasmids at low copy number; rop
   5825..5924    +  misc_feature   bom (fragment): basis of mobility region from pBR322
   5930..6079    -  CDS            lacZα (fragment): LacZα fragment of β-galactosidase; lacZ fragment
   6079..6280    -  CDS            TcR (fragment): tetracycline efflux protein; tet; confers resistance to tetracycline
   6281..6379    +  CDS            env (fragment): murine leukemia virus gPr80 envelope polyprotein precursor; env; proteolytically cleaved into gp70SU and p15TM subunits
   6421..515     +  LTR            5' LTR (across the origin): 5' long terminal repeat from murine embryonic stem cell virus
