[The description below was written by a language model from this plasmid's Addgene catalogue record and pLannotate feature annotations shown in this document.]
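Description:
pSuperCRISPR-sgRNA-RL69-CTTT is a 6.4 kb mammalian expression and retroviral vector built on the pSuper.retro.puro backbone, adapted to deliver a single guide RNA rather than an shRNA. In bacteria it is maintained through a high-copy ColE1/pUC-type origin and selected with ampicillin via the β-lactamase gene. The remaining bacterial annotations (partial lacI, lacZα, rop, bom and tetracycline-resistance sequences, plus a lac promoter/operator) are backbone remnants with no evident role in the design.

The retroviral portion consists of a murine embryonic stem cell virus 5' LTR spanning the sequence origin, the MESV Ψ packaging signal, a truncated MMLV gag segment lacking its start codon, and a self-inactivating ΔU3 3' LTR. Together these allow the transcript between the LTRs to be packaged when viral proteins are supplied in trans, and the U3 deletion silences LTR-driven transcription after integration. Within this unit, a human H1 RNA polymerase III promoter, oriented opposite to the viral genome, drives a guide fused to the Streptococcus pyogenes Cas9 gRNA scaffold. A mouse PGK promoter in the forward orientation expresses puromycin N-acetyltransferase for selection of transfected or transduced cells. No Cas9 gene is annotated, so the nuclease must come from another source.

The insert is an sgRNA directed against Renilla luciferase (RL69) carrying a "CTTT stretch" variant. The record gives neither the guide sequence nor the position of this stretch. The associated study concerned improving sgRNA transcription for more efficient CRISPR/Cas engineering, which suggests the construct serves to compare sequence variants using a luciferase reporter readout.
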