Addgene plasmid #215852: pSuperCRISPR-sgRNA-RL69-CTTT
Purpose: This plasmid encodes sgRNA that target Renilla luciferase with stretch sequence
Depositing lab: Kumiko Ui-Tei. Depositing organization: The University of Tokyo. Publication: Enhancement of single guide RNA transcription for efficient CRISPR/Cas-based genomic engineering. Ui-Tei K, Maruyama S, Nakano Y. Genome. 2017 Jun;60(6):537-545. doi: 10.1139/gen-2016-0127. Epub 2017 Jan 26. PubMed 28177825.
Backbone
  Vector backbone: pSuper.retro.puro
  Vector type: Mammalian Expression, Retroviral
  Selectable markers: Puromycin
Growth in bacteria
  Bacterial resistance: Ampicillin, 100 μg/mL
  Growth temperature: 37°C
  Growth strain: NEB Stable
  Copy number: High Copy
Gene/Insert
  Gene/Insert name: sgRNA-RL69 with CTTT stretch
  gRNA/shRNA sequence: Unspecified
  Species: Other
  Cloning method: Restriction Enzyme; 5′ cloning site Unknown (unknown if destroyed)
Terms and licenses: Academic/Nonprofit Terms; Industry Terms: Not Available to Industry
How to cite: pSuperCRISPR-sgRNA-RL69-CTTT was a gift from Kumiko Ui-Tei (Addgene plasmid # 215852 ; http://n2t.net/addgene:215852 ; RRID:Addgene_215852)
